>Addgene plasmid #160999 | pLV_mTurquoise2-iLID-CAAX | addgene full sequence | sequence record 317272 | Addgene NGS Result
TGGAAGGGCTAATTCACTCCCAAAGAAGACAAGATATCCTTGATCTGTGGATCTACCACACACAAGGCTA
CTTCCCTGATTAGCAGAACTACACACCAGGGCCAGGGGTCAGATATCCACTGACCTTTGGATGGTGCTAC
AAGCTAGTACCAGTTGAGCCAGATAAGGTAGAAGAGGCCAATAAAGGAGAGAACACCAGCTTGTTACACC
CTGTGAGCCTGCATGGGATGGATGACCCGGAGAGAGAAGTGTTAGAGTGGAGGTTTGACAGCCGCCTAGC
ATTTCATCACGTGGCCCGAGAGCTGCATCCGGAGTACTTCAAGAACTGCTGATATCGAGCTTGCTACAAG
GGACTTTCCGCTGGGGACTTTCCAGGGAGGCGTGGCCTGGGCGGGACTGGGGAGTGGCGAGCCCTCAGAT
CCTGCATATAAGCAGCTGCTTTTTGCCTGTACTGGGTCTCTCTGGTTAGACCAGATCTGAGCCTGGGAGC
TCTCTGGCTAACTAGGGAACCCACTGCTTAAGCCTCAATAAAGCTTGCCTTGAGTGCTTCAAGTAGTGTG
TGCCCGTCTGTTGTGTGACTCTGGTAACTAGAGATCCCTCAGACCCTTTTAGTCAGTGTGGAAAATCTCT
AGCAGTGGCGCCCGAACAGGGACTTGAAAGCGAAAGGGAAACCAGAGGAGCTCTCTCGACGCAGGACTCG
GCTTGCTGAAGCGCGCACGGCAAGAGGCGAGGGGCGGCGACTGGTGAGTACGCCAAAAATTTTGACTAGC
GGAGGCTAGAAGGAGAGAGATGGGTGCGAGAGCGTCAGTATTAAGCGGGGGAGAATTAGATCGCGATGGG
AAAAAATTCGGTTAAGGCCAGGGGGAAAGAAAAAATATAAATTAAAACATATAGTATGGGCAAGCAGGGA
GCTAGAACGATTCGCAGTTAATCCTGGCCTGTTAGAAACATCAGAAGGCTGTAGACAAATACTGGGACAG
CTACAACCATCCCTTCAGACAGGATCAGAAGAACTTAGATCATTATATAATACAGTAGCAACCCTCTATT
GTGTGCATCAAAGGATAGAGATAAAAGACACCAAGGAAGCTTTAGACAAGATAGAGGAAGAGCAAAACAA
AAGTAAGACCACCGCACAGCAAGCGGCCGGCCGCTGATCTTCAGACCTGGAGGAGGAGATATGAGGGACA
ATTGGAGAAGTGAATTATATAAATATAAAGTAGTAAAAATTGAACCATTAGGAGTAGCACCCACCAAGGC
AAAGAGAAGAGTGGTGCAGAGAGAAAAAAGAGCAGTGGGAATAGGAGCTTTGTTCCTTGGGTTCTTGGGA
GCAGCAGGAAGCACTATGGGCGCAGCGTCAATGACGCTGACGGTACAGGCCAGACAATTATTGTCTGGTA
TAGTGCAGCAGCAGAACAATTTGCTGAGGGCTATTGAGGCGCAACAGCATCTGTTGCAACTCACAGTCTG
GGGCATCAAGCAGCTCCAGGCAAGAATCCTGGCTGTGGAAAGATACCTAAAGGATCAACAGCTCCTGGGG
ATTTGGGGTTGCTCTGGAAAACTCATTTGCACCACTGCTGTGCCTTGGAATGCTAGTTGGAGTAATAAAT
CTCTGGAACAGATTTGGAATCACACGACCTGGATGGAGTGGGACAGAGAAATTAACAATTACACAAGCTT
AATACACTCCTTAATTGAAGAATCGCAAAACCAGCAAGAAAAGAATGAACAAGAATTATTGGAATTAGAT
AAATGGGCAAGTTTGTGGAATTGGTTTAACATAACAAATTGGCTGTGGTATATAAAATTATTCATAATGA
TAGTAGGAGGCTTGGTAGGTTTAAGAATAGTTTTTGCTGTACTTTCTATAGTGAATAGAGTTAGGCAGGG
ATATTCACCATTATCGTTTCAGACCCACCTCCCAACCCCGAGGGGACCCGACAGGCCCGAAGGAATAGAA
GAAGAAGGTGGAGAGAGAGACAGAGACAGATCCATTCGATTAGTGAACGGATCTCGACGGTATCGCCTTT
AAAAGAAAAGGGGGGATTGGGGGGTACAGTGCAGGGGAAAGAATAGTAGACATAATAGCAACAGACATAC
AAACTAAAGAATTACAAAAACAAATTACAAAAATTCAAAATTTTCGGGTTTATTACAGGGACAGCAGAGA
TCCAGTTTATCGATGAGGCCCTTTCGTCTTCACATATGCGGGAGGTGGTCCCTGCAGTTACGCCAATGAT
AACCCCCGCCAGAAAAATCTTAGTAGCCTTCCCTTTTTGTTTTCCGTGCCCCAACTCGGCGGATTGACTC
GGCCCCTTCCGGAAACACCCGAATCAACTTCTAGTCAAATTATTGTTCACGCCGCAATGACCCACCCCTG
GCCCGCGTCTGTGGAACTGACCCCTGGTGTACAGGAGAGTTCGCTGCTGAAAGTGGTCCCAAAGGGGTAC
TAGTTTTTAAGCTCCCAACTCCCCCTCCCCCAGCGTCTGGAGGATTCCACACCCTCGCACCGCAGGGGCG
AGGAAGTGGGCGGAGTCCGGTTTTGGCGCCAGCCGCTGAGGCTGCCAAGCAGAAAAGCCACCGCTGAGGA
GACTCCGGTCACTGTCCTCGCCCCGCCTCCCCCTTCCCTCCCCTTGGGGACCACCGGGCGCCACGCCGCG
AACGGTAAGTGCCGCGGTCGTCGGCGCCTCCGCCCTCCCCCTAGGGCCCCAATTCCCAGCGGGCGCGGCG
CGCGGCCCCTCCCCCCGCCGGGCGCGCGCCCGCTGCCCCGCCCTTCGTGGCCGCCCGGCGTGGGCGGTGC
CACCCCTCCCCCCGGCGGCCCCGCGCGCAGCTCCCGGCTCCCTCCCCCTTCGGATGTGGCTTGAGCTGTA
GGCGCGGAGACTCGAGGTGCCCGTCAGTGGGCAGAGCGCACATCGCCCACAGTCCCCGAGAAGTTGGGGG
GAGGGGTCGGCAATTGAACCGGTGCCTAGAGAAGGTGGCGCGGGGTAAACTGGGAAAGTGATGTCGTGTA
CTGGCTCCGCCTTTTTCCCGAGGGTGGGGGAGAACCGTATATAAGTGCAGTAGTCGCCGTGAACGTTCTT
TTTCGCAACGGGTTTGCCGCCAGAACACAGGTAAGTGCCGTGTGTGGTTCCCGCGGGCCTGGCCTCTTTA
CGGGTTATGGCCCTTGCGTGCCTTGAATTACTTCCACCTGGCTGCAGTACGTGATTCTTGATCCCGAGCT
TCGGGTTGGAAGTGGGTGGGAGAGTTCGAGGCCTTGCGCTTAAGGAGCCCCTTCGCCTCGTGCTTGAGTT
GAAGCCTGGCCTGGGCGCTGGGGCCGCCGCGTGCGAATCTGGTGGCACCTTCGCGCCTGTCTCGCTGCTT
TCGATAAGTCTCTAGCCATTTAAAATTTTTGATGACCTGCTGCGACGCTTTTTTTCTGGCAAGATAGTCT
TGTAAATGCGGGCCAAGATCTGCACACTGGTATTTCGGTTTTTGGGGCCGCGGGCGGCGACGGGGCCCGT
GCGTCCCAGCGCACATGTTCGGCGAGGCGGGGCCTGCGAGCGCGGCCACCGAGAATCGGACGGGGGTAGT
CTCAAGCTGGCCGGCCTGCTCTGGTGCCTGGCCTCGCGCCGCCGTGTATCGCCCCGCCCTGGGCGGCAAG
GCTGGCCCGGTCGGCACCAGTTGCGTGAGCGGAAAGATGGCCGCTTCCCGGCCCTGCTGCAGGGAGCTCA
AAATGGAGGACGCGGCGCTCGGGAGAGCGGGCGGGTGAGTCACCCACACAAAGGAAAAGGGCCTTTCCGT
CCTCAGCCGTCGCTTCATGTGACTCCACGGAGTACCGGGCGCCGTCCAGGCACCTCGATTAGTTCTCGAG
CTTTTGGAGTACGTCGTCTTTAGGTTGGGGGGAGGGGTTTTATGCGATGGAGTTTCCCCACACTGAGTGG
GTGGAGACTGAAGTTAGGCCAGCTTGGCACTTGATGTAATTCTCCTTGGAATTTGCCCTTTTTGAGTTTG
GATCTTGGTTCATTCTCAAGCCTCAGACAGTGGTTCAAAGTTTTTTTCTTCCATTTCAGGTGTCGTGAGG
GATCCGCGCAAATGGTGAGCAAGGGCGAGGAGCTGTTCACCGGGGTGGTGCCCATCCTGGTCGAGCTGGA
CGGCGACGTAAACGGCCACAAGTTCAGCGTGTCCGGCGAGGGCGAGGGCGATGCCACCTACGGCAAGCTG
ACCCTGAAGTTCATCTGCACCACCGGCAAGCTGCCCGTGCCCTGGCCCACCCTCGTGACCACCCTGTCCT
GGGGCGTGCAGTGCTTCGCCCGCTACCCCGACCACATGAAGCAGCACGACTTCTTCAAGTCCGCCATGCC
CGAAGGCTACGTCCAGGAGCGCACCATCTTCTTCAAGGACGACGGCAACTACAAGACCCGCGCCGAGGTG
AAGTTCGAGGGCGACACCCTGGTGAACCGCATCGAGCTGAAGGGCATCGACTTCAAGGAGGACGGCAACA
TCCTGGGGCACAAGCTGGAGTACAACTACTTTAGCGACAACGTCTATATCACCGCCGACAAGCAGAAGAA
CGGCATCAAGGCCAACTTCAAGATCCGCCACAACATCGAGGACGGCGGCGTGCAGCTCGCCGACCACTAC
CAGCAGAACACCCCCATCGGCGACGGCCCCGTGCTGCTGCCCGACAACCACTACCTGAGCACCCAGTCCA
AGCTGAGCAAAGACCCCAACGAGAAGCGCGATCACATGGTCCTGCTGGAGTTCGTGACCGCCGCCGGGAT
CACTCTCGGCATGGACGAGCTGTACAAGGGTAGTGGTAGTGGGGAGTTTCTGGCAACCACACTGGAACGG
ATCGAGAAAAATTTCGTGATTACTGATCCGAGACTGCCTGACAACCCAATCATTTTTGCGAGCGATTCCT
TCCTGCAGCTGACAGAATATTCTCGGGAAGAGATCCTGGGGCGCAATTGCCGTTTTCTGCAGGGACCCGA
GACAGACCGTGCCACTGTTCGGAAAATCAGAGATGCTATTGACAACCAGACTGAAGTGACCGTTCAGCTG
ATCAATTATACCAAGAGCGGCAAGAAGTTCTGGAACGTGTTCCACCTGCAGCCGATGCGCGATTATAAGG
GCGACGTCCAGTACTTCATTGGCGTGCAGCTGGATGGCACCGAACGTCTTCATGGCGCCGCTGAGCGTGA
GGCGGTCTGCCTGATCAAAAAGACAGCCTTTCAGATTGCTGAGGCAGCGAACGACGAAAATTACTTTGGA
AGCGGGAGTGGGAGCAAAAAGAAGAAAAAGAAGTCAAAGACAAAGTGTGTAATTATGTAGACGCGTCGGG
CCGCGGTAACAATTGTTAACTAACTTAAGCTAGCAACGGTTTCCCTCTAGCGGGATCAATTCCGCCCCCC
CCCCCTAACGTTACTGGCCGAAGCCGCTTGGAATAAGGCCGGTGTGCGTTTGTCTATATGTTATTTTCCA
CCATATTGCCGTCTTTTGGCAATGTGAGGGCCCGGAAACCTGGCCCTGTCTTCTTGACGAGCATTCCTAG
GGGTCTTTCCCCTCTCGCCAAAGGAATGCAAGGTCTGTTGAATGTCGTGAAGGAAGCAGTTCCTCTGGAA
GCTTCTTGAAGACAAACAACGTCTGTAGCGACCCTTTGCAGGCAGCGGAACCCCCCACCTGGCGACAGGT
GCCTCTGCGGCCAAAAGCCACGTGTATAAGATACACCTGCAAAGGCGGCACAACCCCAGTGCCACGTTGT
GAGTTGGATAGTTGTGGAAAGAGTCAAATGGCTCTCCTCAAGCGTATTCAACAAGGGGCTGAAGGATGCC
CAGAAGGTACCCCATTGTATGGGATCTGATCTGGGGCCTCGGTGCACATGCTTTACATGTGTTTAGTCGA
GGTTAAAAAAACGTCTAGGCCCCCCGAACCACGGGGACGTGGTTTTCCTTTGAAAAACACGATAATACCA
TGGTCATGAAAACATTTAACATTTCTCAACAAGATCTAGAATTAGTAGAAGTAGCGACAGAGAAGATTAC
AATGCTTTATGAGGATAATAAACATCATGTGGGAGCGGCAATTCGTACGAAAACAGGAGAAATCATTTCG
GCAGTACATATTGAAGCGTATATAGGACGAGTAACTGTTTGTGCAGAAGCCATTGCGATTGGTAGTGCAG
TTTCGAATGGACAAAAGGATTTTGACACGATTGTAGCTGTTAGACACCCTTATTCTGACGAAGTAGATAG
AAGTATTCGAGTGGTAAGTCCTTGTGGTATGTGTAGGGAGTTGATTTCAGACTATGCACCAGATTGTTTT
GTGTTAATAGAAATGAATGGCAAGTTAGTCAAAACTACGATTGAAGAACTCATTCCACTCAAATATACCC
GAAATTAACCCGGGCGGGGCGCGTCTGGAACAATCAACCTCTGGATTACAAAATTTGTGAAAGATTGACT
GGTATTCTTAACTATGTTGCTCCTTTTACGCTATGTGGATACGCTGCTTTAATGCCTTTGTATCATGCTA
TTGCTTCCCGTATGGCTTTCATTTTCTCCTCCTTGTATAAATCCTGGTTGCTGTCTCTTTATGAGGAGTT
GTGGCCCGTTGTCAGGCAACGTGGCGTGGTGTGCACTGTGTTTGCTGACGCAACCCCCACTGGTTGGGGC
ATTGCCACCACCTGTCAGCTCCTTTCCGGGACTTTCGCTTTCCCCCTCCCTATTGCCACGGCGGAACTCA
TCGCCGCCTGCCTTGCCCGCTGCTGGACAGGGGCTCGGCTGTTGGGCACTGACAATTCCGTGGTGTTGTC
GGGGAAGCTGACGTCCTTTCCATGGCTGCTCGCCTGTGTTGCCACCTGGATTCTGCGCGGGACGTCCTTC
TGCTACGTCCCTTCGGCCCTCAATCCAGCGGACCTTCCTTCCCGCGGCCTGCTGCCGGCTCTGCGGCCTC
TTCCGCGTCTTCGCCTTCGCCCTCAGACGAGTCGGATCTCCCTTTGGGCCGCCTCCCCGCCTGGAATTAA
TTCTGCAGTCGAGACCTAGAAAAACATGGAGCAATCACAAGTAGCAATACAGCAGCTACCAATGCTGATT
GTGCCTGGCTAGAAGCACAAGAGGAGGAGGAGGTGGGTTTTCCAGTCACACCTCAGGTACCTTTAAGACC
AATGACTTACAAGGCAGCTGTAGATCTTAGCCACTTTTTAAAAGAAAAGAGGGGACTGGAAGGGCTAATT
CGCTCCCAACGAAGACAAGATATCCTTGATCTGTGGATCTACCACACACAAGGCTACTTCCCTGATTAGC
AGAACTACACACCAGGGCCAGGGGTCAGATATCCACTGACCTTTGGATGGTGCTACAAGCTAGTACCAGT
TGAGCCAGATAAGGTAGAAGAGGCCAATAAAGGAGAGAACACCAGCTTGTTACACCCTGTGAGCCTGCAT
GGGATGGATGACCCGGAGAGAGAAGTGTTAGAGTGGAGGTTTGACAGCCGCCTAGCATTTCATCACGTGG
CCCGAGAGCTGCATCCGGAGTACTTCAAGAACTGCTGATATCGAGCTTGCTACAAGGGACTTTCCGCTGG
GGACTTTCCAGGGAGGCGTGGCCTGGGCGGGACTGGGGAGTGGCGAGCCCTCAGATCCTGCATATAAGCA
GCTGCTTTTTGCCTGTACTGGGTCTCTCTGGTTAGACCAGATCTGAGCCTGGGAGCTCTCTGGCTAACTA
GGGAACCCACTGCTTAAGCCTCAATAAAGCTTGCCTTGAGTGCTTCAAGTAGTGTGTGCCCGTCTGTTGT
GTGACTCTGGTAACTAGAGATCCCTCAGACCCTTTTAGTCAGTGTGGAAAATCTCTAGCAGTAGTAGTTC
ATGTCATCTTATTATTCAGTATTTATAACTTGCAAAGAAATGAATATCAGAGAGTGAGAGGCCTTGACAT
TGCTAGCGTTTACCGTCGACCTCTAGCTAGAGCTTGGCGTAATCATGGTCATAGCTGTTTCCTGTGTGAA
ATTGTTATCCGCTCACAATTCCACACAACATACGAGCCGGAAGCATAAAGTGTAAAGCCTGGGGTGCCTA
ATGAGTGAGCTAACTCACATTAATTGCGTTGCGCTCACTGCCCGCTTTCCAGTCGGGAAACCTGTCGTGC
CAGCTGCATTAATGAATCGGCCAACGCGCGGGGAGAGGCGGTTTGTGTATTGGGCGCTCTTCCGCTTCCT
CGCTCACTGACTCGCTGCGCTCGGTCGTTCGGCTGCGGCGAGCGGTATCAGCTCACTCAAAGGCGGTAAT
ACGGTTATCCACAGAATCAGGGGATAACGCAGGAAAGAACATGTGAGCAAAAGGCCAGCAAAAGGCCAGG
AACCGTAAAAAGGCCGCGTTGCTGGCGTTTTTCCATAGGCTCCGCCCCCCTGACGAGCATCACAAAAATC
GACGCTCAAGTCAGAGGTGGCGAAACCCGACAGGACTATAAAGATACCAGGCGTTTCCCCCTGGAAGCTC
CCTCGTGCGCTCTCCTGTTCCGACCCTGCCGCTTACCGGATACCTGTCCGCCTTTCTCCCTTCGGGAAGC
GTGGCGCTTTCTCATAGCTCACGCTGTAGGTATCTCAGTTCGGTGTAGGTCGTTCGCTCCAAGCTGGGCT
GTGTGCACGAACCCCCCGTTCAGCCCGACCGCTGCGCCTTATCCGGTAACTATCGTCTTGAGTCCAACCC
GGTAAGACACGACTTATCGCCACTGGCAGCAGCCACTGGTAACAGGATTAGCAGAGCGAGGTATGTAGGC
GGTGCTACAGAGTTCTTGAAGTGGTGGCCTAACTACGGCTACACTAGAAGAACAGTATTTGGTATCTGCG
CTCTGCTGAAGCCAGTTACCTTCGGAAAAAGAGTTGGTAGCTCTTGATCCGGCAAACAAACCACCGCTGG
TAGCGGTGGTTTTTTTGTTTGCAAGCAGCAGATTACGCGCAGAAAAAAAGGATCTCAAGAAGATCCTTTG
ATCTTTTCTACGGGGTCTGACGCTCAGTGGAACGAAAACTCACGTTAAGGGATTTTGGTCATGAGATTAT
CAAAAAGGATCTTCACCTAGATCCTTTTAAATTAAAAATGAAGTTTTAAATCAATCTAAAGTATATATGA
GTAAACTTGGTCTGACAGTTACCAATGCTTAATCAGTGAGGCACCTATCTCAGCGATCTGTCTATTTCGT
TCATCCATAGTTGCCTGACTCCCCGTCGTGTAGATAACTACGATACGGGAGGGCTTACCATCTGGCCCCA
GTGCTGCAATGATACCGCGAGACCCACGCTCACCGGCTCCAGATTTATCAGCAATAAACCAGCCAGCCGG
AAGGGCCGAGCGCAGAAGTGGTCCTGCAACTTTATCCGCCTCCATCCAGTCTATTAATTGTTGCCGGGAA
GCTAGAGTAAGTAGTTCGCCAGTTAATAGTTTGCGCAACGTTGTTGCCATTGCTACAGGCATCGTGGTGT
CACGCTCGTCGTTTGGTATGGCTTCATTCAGCTCCGGTTCCCAACGATCAAGGCGAGTTACATGATCCCC
CATGTTGTGCAAAAAAGCGGTTAGCTCCTTCGGTCCTCCGATCGTTGTCAGAAGTAAGTTGGCCGCAGTG
TTATCACTCATGGTTATGGCAGCACTGCATAATTCTCTTACTGTCATGCCATCCGTAAGATGCTTTTCTG
TGACTGGTGAGTACTCAACCAAGTCATTCTGAGAATAGTGTATGCGGCGACCGAGTTGCTCTTGCCCGGC
GTCAATACGGGATAATACCGCGCCACATAGCAGAACTTTAAAAGTGCTCATCATTGGAAAACGTTCTTCG
GGGCGAAAACTCTCAAGGATCTTACCGCTGTTGAGATCCAGTTCGATGTAACCCACTCGTGCACCCAACT
GATCTTCAGCATCTTTTACTTTCACCAGCGTTTCTGGGTGAGCAAAAACAGGAAGGCAAAATGCCGCAAA
AAAGGGAATAAGGGCGACACGGAAATGTTGAATACTCATACTCTTCCTTTTTCAATATTATTGAAGCATT
TATCAGGGTTATTGTCTCATGAGCGGATACATATTTGAATGTATTTAGAAAAATAAACAAATAGGGGTTC
CGCGCACATTTCCCCGAAAAGTGCCACCTGACGTCGACGGATCGGGAGATCAACTTGTTTATTGCAGCTT
ATAATGGTTACAAATAAAGCAATAGCATCACAAATTTCACAAATAAAGCATTTTTTTCACTGCATTCTAG
TTGTGGTTTGTCCAAACTCATCAATGTATCTTATCATGTCTGGATCAACTGGATAACTCAAGCTAACCAA
AATCATCCCAAACTTCCCACCCCATACCCTATTACCACTGCCAATTACCTGTGGTTTCATTTACTCTAAA
CCTGTGATTCCTCTGAATTATTTTCATTTTAAAGAAATTGTATTTGTTAAATATGTACTACAAACTTAGT
AGT
Features (pLannotate 1.2.2; 26 found; start..end, strand, type, name):
    377..634     +  LTR            5' LTR (truncated): truncated 5' long terminal repeat (LTR) from HIV-1
    681..806     +  misc_feature   HIV-1 Ψ: packaging signal of human immunodeficiency virus type 1
    790..1128    +  CDS            HIV-1 gag (fragment): gag protein from human immunodeficiency virus 1; gag
   1303..1536    +  misc_feature   RRE: The Rev response element (RRE) of HIV-1 allows for Rev-dependent mRNA export from the nucleus to the cytoplasm.
   1913..2013    +  CDS            Rev (fragment): human immunodeficiency virus 1 (HIV-1) Rev protein; rev; enhances nuclear export of unspliced and incompletely spliced viral mRNAs
   2028..2143    +  misc_feature   cPPT/CTS: central polypurine tract and central termination sequence of HIV-1 (lacking the first T)
   2899..3110    +  promoter       EF-1α core promoter: core promoter for human elongation factor EF-1α
   3111..3220    +  intron         EF-1α intron A (fragment): intron upstream of the start codon of human EF-1α
   3846..4049    +  intron         EF-1α intron A: truncated intron upstream of the start codon of human EF-1α
   4072..4788    +  CDS            mTurquoise2: mTurquoise2 is a basic (constitutively fluorescent) cyan fluorescent protein published in 2012, derived from Aequorea victoria. It is reported to be a rapidly-maturing monomer with very low acid sensitivity.
   4831..5148    +  CDS            miniSOG: miniSOG is a basic (constitutively fluorescent) cyan fluorescent protein published in 2011, derived from Arabidopsis thaliana. It requires the cofactor flavin for fluorescence.
   5266..5309    +  CDS            K-Ras (fragment): human small GTPase proto-oncoprotein
   5386..5947    +  misc_feature   IRES: internal ribosome entry site (IRES) of the encephalomyocarditis virus (EMCV)
   5956..6375    +  CDS            bsr: BSR_BACCE - Experimental evidence at protein level: Swiss-Prot protein existence level 1. Catalyzes the deamination of the cytosine moiety of the antibiotics blasticidin S, cytomycin and acetylblasticidin S. From Bacillus cereus.
   6402..6990    +  misc_feature   WPRE: woodchuck hepatitis virus posttranscriptional regulatory element
   7007..7525    +  CDS            nef (fragment): NEF_HV1BR - Experimental evidence at protein level: Swiss-Prot protein existence level 1. Extracellular Nef protein targets CD4(+) T-lymphocytes for apoptosis by interacting with CXCR4 surface receptors (PubMed:14990729). From Human immunodeficiency virus type 1 group M subtype B (isolate BRU/LAI) (HIV-1).
   7573..7830    +  LTR            5' LTR (truncated): truncated 5' long terminal repeat (LTR) from HIV-1
   7982..7998    -  protein_bind   lac operator: The lac repressor binds to the lac operator to inhibit transcription in E. coli. This inhibition can be relieved by adding lactose or isopropyl-β-D-thiogalactopyranoside (IPTG). lac repressor encoded by lacI
   8006..8036    -  promoter       lac promoter: promoter for the E. coli lac operon
   8051..8072    -  protein_bind   CAP binding site: CAP binding activates transcription in the presence of cAMP. E. coli catabolite activator protein
   8085..8177    -  CDS            lacI (fragment): lac repressor; lacI; The lac repressor binds to the lac operator to inhibit transcription in E. coli. This inhibition can be relieved by adding lactose or isopropyl-β-D-thiogalactopyranoside (IPTG).
   8360..8948    -  rep_origin     ori: high-copy-number ColE1/pMB1/pBR322/pUC origin of replication
   9119..9979    -  CDS            AmpR: β-lactamase; bla; confers resistance to ampicillin, carbenicillin, and related antibiotics
   9980..10084   -  promoter       AmpR promoter: bla
  10132..10266   +  polyA_signal   SV40 poly(A) signal: SV40 polyadenylation signal
  10433..329     +  CDS            nef (fragment) (across the origin): NEF_HV1BR - Experimental evidence at protein level: Swiss-Prot protein existence level 1. Extracellular Nef protein targets CD4(+) T-lymphocytes for apoptosis by interacting with CXCR4 surface receptors (PubMed:14990729). From Human immunodeficiency virus type 1 group M subtype B (isolate BRU/LAI) (HIV-1).
