[The description below was written by a language model from this plasmid's Addgene catalogue record and pLannotate feature annotations shown in this document.]
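Description:
pLV_mTurquoise2-iLID-CAAX is a second-generation HIV-1-based lentiviral transfer plasmid for mammalian expression, listed at about 10.5 kb (the sequenced record is 10,433 nt). It is propagated in E. coli through a high-copy ColE1/pUC-type origin with ampicillin resistance (AmpR). The viral region is bounded by two HIV-1 LTR elements, each preceded by annotated nef-derived sequence. It contains the Ψ packaging signal with a partial gag fragment, the Rev response element for Rev-dependent nuclear export of the genomic RNA, and the cPPT/CTS that aids nuclear import. A WPRE lies downstream of the cargo to enhance transcript expression.

The payload is a single bicistronic unit driven by the human EF-1α promoter with portions of its first intron. The first cistron encodes the cyan fluorescent protein mTurquoise2 fused to iLID, followed by a C-terminal CAAX motif from KRAS that anchors the fusion to the plasma membrane. The automated annotation labels the region after mTurquoise2 as miniSOG. This most likely reflects homology between LOV2-type flavin-binding domains rather than a true miniSOG insert, since the catalogue describes this segment as iLID, a synthetic light-inducible dimerizer. An EMCV IRES then drives translation of bsr, the blasticidin S deaminase, so that transduced cells can be selected with blasticidin from the same transcript.

The construct provides the membrane-tethered, fluorescently trackable half of an iLID optogenetic system. It allows stable cell lines to be made in which light recruits a partner protein to the plasma membrane. It comes from work on optimising iLID membrane anchors for local recruitment, and the iLID-CAAX portion derives from an earlier plasmid.
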