Addgene plasmid #160999: pLV_mTurquoise2-iLID-CAAX
Purpose: Mammalian expression of mTurquoise2-tagged iLID anchored to the plasma membrane via C-terminal fusion to CAAX motif from KRAS
Depositing lab: Sean R Collins. Depositing organization: University of California, Davis. Publication: Optimized iLID Membrane Anchors for Local Optogenetic Protein Recruitment. Natwick DE, Collins SR. ACS Synth Biol. 2021 May 21;10(5):1009-1023. doi: 10.1021/acssynbio.0c00511. Epub 2021 Apr 12. PubMed 33843200.
Backbone
  Vector backbone: pLenti 2nd gen
  Backbone size w/o insert (bp): 9240
  Total vector size (bp): 10479
  Vector type: Mammalian Expression, Lentiviral
  Selectable markers: Blasticidin
Growth in bacteria
  Bacterial resistance: Ampicillin, 100 μg/mL
  Growth temperature: 30°C
  Growth strain: NEB Stable
  Copy number: Unknown
Gene/Insert
  Gene/Insert name: mTurquoise2-iLID-CAAX
  Species: Synthetic
  Insert size (bp): 1239
  Promoter: EF1a
  Cloning method: Gibson Cloning
  Sequencing primers: 5′ ggagtacgtcgtctttaggt; 3′ cgtcttttggcaatgtgagg
Resource information
  A portion of this plasmid was derived from a plasmid made by: The iLID-CAAX sequence was originally cloned by Dr. Brian Kuhlman's lab (Addgene plasmid #60411)
Terms and licenses: Academic/Nonprofit Terms; Industry Terms: Not Available to Industry
How to cite: pLV_mTurquoise2-iLID-CAAX was a gift from Sean R Collins (Addgene plasmid # 160999 ; http://n2t.net/addgene:160999 ; RRID:Addgene_160999)
